>Addgene plasmid #155459 | CLK2 | addgene full sequence | sequence record 376711 | Addgene NGS Result
GGCTCCGGTGCCCGTCAGTGGGCAGAGCGCACATCGCCCACAGTCCCCGAGAAGTTGGGGGGAGGGGTCG
GCAATTGAACCGGTGCCTAGAGAAGGTGGCGCGGGGTAAACTGGGAAAGTGATGTCGTGTACTGGCTCCG
CCTTTTTCCCGAGGGTGGGGGAGAACCGTATATAAGTGCAGTAGTCGCCGTGAACGTTCTTTTTCGCAAC
GGGTTTGCCGCCAGAACACAGGTAAGTGCCGTGTGTGGTTCCCGCGGGCCTGGCCTCTTTACGGGTTATG
GCCCTTGCGTGCCTTGAATTACTTCCACCTGGCTGCAGTACGTGATTCTTGATCCCGAGCTTCGGGTTGG
AAGTGGGTGGGAGAGTTCGAGGCCTTGCGCTTAAGGAGCCCCTTCGCCTCGTGCTTGAGTTGAGGCCTGG
CCTGGGCGCTGGGGCCGCCGCGTGCGAATCTGGTGGCACCTTCGCGCCTGTCTCGCTGCTTTCGATAAGT
CTCTAGCCATTTAAAATTTTTGATGACCTGCTGCGACGCTTTTTTTCTGGCAAGATAGTCTTGTAAATGC
GGGCCAAGATCTGCACACTGGTATTTCGGTTTTTGGGGCCGCGGGCGGCGACGGGGCCCGTGCGTCCCAG
CGCACATGTTCGGCGAGGCGGGGCCTGCGAGCGCGGCCACCGAGAATCGGACGGGGGTAGTCTCAAGCTG
GCCGGCCTGCTCTGGTGCCTGGCCTCGCGCCGCCGTGTATCGCCCCGCCCTGGGCGGCAAGGCTGGCCCG
GTCGGCACCAGTTGCGTGAGCGGAAAGATGGCCGCTTCCCGGCCCTGCTGCAGGGAGCTCAAAATGGAGG
ACGCGGCGCTCGGGAGAGCGGGCGGGTGAGTCACCCACACAAAGGAAAAGGGCCTTTCCGTCCTCAGCCG
TCGCTTCATGTGACTCCACGGAGTACCGGGCGCCGTCCAGGCACCTCGATTAGTTCTCGAGCTTTTGGAG
TACGTCGTCTTTAGGTTGGGGGGAGGGGTTTTATGCGATGGAGTTTCCCCACACTGAGTGGGTGGAGACT
GAAGTTAGGCCAGCTTGGCACTTGATGTAATTCTCCTTGGAATTTGCCCTTTTTGAGTTTGGATCTTGGT
TCATTCTCAAGCCTCAGACAGTGGTTCAAAGTTTTTTTCTTCCATTTCAGGTGTCGTGAGGAATTAGCTT
GGTACTAATACGACTCACTATAGGGAGACCCAAGCTGGCTAGGTAAGCTTGGTACCGAGCTCGGATCCAC
TAGTCCAGTGTGGTGGAATTCTGCAGATATCAACAAGTTTGTACAAAAAAGTTGGCATGCCGCATCCTCG
AAGGTACCACTCCTCAGAGCGAGGCAGCCGGGGGAGTTACCGTGAACACTATCGGAGCCGAAAGCATAAG
CGACGAAGAAGTCGCTCCTGGTCAAGTAGTAGTGACCGGACACGACGGCGTCGGCGAGAGGACAGCTACC
ATGTCCGTTCTCGAAGCAGTTATGATGATCGTTCGTCCGACCGGAGGGTGTATGACCGGCGATACTGTGG
CAGCTACAGACGCAACGATTATAGCCGGGATCGGGGAGATGCCTACTATGACACAGACTATCGGCATTCC
TATGAATATCAGCGGGAGAACAGCAGTTACCGCAGCCAGCGCAGCAGCCGGAGGAAGCACAGACGGCGGA
GGAGGCGCAGCCGGACATTTAGCCGCTCATCTTCGCACAGCAGCCGGAGAGCCAAGAGTGTAGAGGACGA
CGCTGAGGGCCACCTCATCTACCACGTCGGGGACTGGCTACAAGAGCGATATGAAATCGTTAGCACCTTA
GGAGAGGGGACCTTCGGCCGAGTTGTACAATGTGTTGACCATCGCAGGGGTGGGGCTCGAGTTGCCCTGA
AGATCATTAAGAATGTGGAGAAGTACAAGGAAGCAGCTCGACTTGAGATCAACGTGCTAGAGAAAATCAA
TGAGAAAGACCCTGACAACAAGAACCTCTGTGTCCAGATGTTTGACTGGTTTGACTACCATGGCCACATG
TGTATCTCCTTTGAGCTTCTGGGCCTTAGCACCTTCGATTTCCTCAAAGACAACAACTACCTGCCCTACC
CCATCCACCAAGTGCGCCACATGGCCTTCCAGCTGTGCCAGGCTGTCAAGTTCCTCCATGATAACAAGCT
GACACATACAGACCTCAAGCCTGAAAATATTCTGTTTGTGAATTCAGACTATGAGCTCACCTACAACCTA
GAGAAGAAGCGAGATGAGCGCAGTGTGAAGAGCACAGCTGTGCGGGTGGTAGACTTTGGCAGTGCCACCT
TTGACCATGAGCACCATAGCACCATTGTCTCCACTCGCCATTACCGAGCACCAGAAGTCATCCTTGAGTT
GGGCTGGTCACAGCCTTGTGATGTGTGGAGTATAGGCTGCATCATCTTTGAATACTATGTGGGATTCACC
CTCTTCCAGACCCATGACAACAGAGAGCATCTAGCCATGATGGAAAGGATCTTGGGTCCTATCCCTTCCC
GGATGATCCGAAAGACAAGAAAGCAGAAATATTTTTACCGGGGTCGCCTGGATTGGGATGAGAACACATC
AGCTGGGCGCTATGTTCGTGAGAACTGCAAACCGCTGCGGCGGTATCTGACCTCAGAGGCAGAGGAACAC
CACCAGCTCTTCGATCTGATTGAAAGCATGCTAGAGTATGAACCAGCTAAGCGGCTGACCTTGGGTGAAG
CCCTTCAGCATCCTTTCTTCGCCCGCCTTCGGGCTGAGCCGCCCAACAAGTTGTGGGACTCCAGTCGGGA
TATCAGTCGGTGCCCAACTTTCTTGTACAAAGTGGTTGATATCCAGCACAGTGGCGGCCGCTCGAGTCTA
GAGGGCCCGCGGTTCGAAACCAGCGGAGGCGGCGGAAGCGGGGGAGGAGGCAGCGGCGGAGGCGGCAGCG
GGGGCGGCGGAAGCGCTACCGGTAAGCCTATCCCTAACCCTCTCCTCGGTCTCGATTCTACGCGTACCGG
TATGGCTTCTAACTTTACTCAGTTCGTTCTCGTCGACAATGGCGGAACTGGCGACGTGACTGTCGCCCCA
AGCAACTTCGCTAACGGGGTCGCTGAATGGATCAGCTCTAACTCGCGATCACAGGCTTACAAAGTAACCT
GTAGCGTTCGTCAGAGCTCTGCGCAGAATCGCAAATACACCATCAAAGTCGAGGTGCCTAAAGTGGCAAC
CCAGACTGTTGGTGGTGAAGAGCTTCCTGTAGCCGGATGGAGATCTTACTTAAATATGGAACTAACCATT
CCAATTTTCGCCACGAATTCCGACTGCGAGCTTATTGTTAAGGCAATGCAAGGTCTCCTAAAAGATGGAA
ACCCGATTCCCTCGGCCATCGCGGCCAACTCCGGCATCTACGGAGGTGGAGGTGGATCTCGTACGGGTTA
GTAATGAGTTTAAACCCGCTGATCAGCCTCGACTGTGCCTTCTAGTTGCCAGCCATCTGTTGTTTGCCCC
TCCCCCGTGCCTTCCTTGACCCTGGAAGGTGCCACTCCCACTGTCCTTTCCTAATAAAATGAGGAAATTG
CATCGCATTGTCTGAGTAGGTGTCATTCTATTCTGGGGGGTGGGGTGGGGCAGGACAGCAAGGGGGAGGA
TTGGGAAGACAATAGCAGGCATGCTGGGGATGCGGTGGGCTCTATGGCTTCTGAGGCGGAAAGAACCAGC
TGGGGCTCTAGGGGGTATCCCC
[124 nt withheld, positions 3733-3856]
C
[91 nt withheld, positions 3858-3948]
AGGGTGATGGTTCACGTACCTAGAAGTTCCTATTCCGAAGTTCCTATTCTCTAGAAAGTATAGGAACTTC
CTTGGCCAAAAAGCCTGAACTCACCGCGACGTCTGTCGAGAAGTTTCTGATCGAAAAGTTCGACAGCGTC
TCCGACCTGATGCAGCTCTCGGAGGGCGAAGAATCTCGTGCTTTCAGCTTCGATGTAGGAGGGCGTGGAT
ATGTCCTGCGGGTAAATAGCTGCGCCGATGGTTTCTACAAAGATCGTTATGTTTATCGGCACTTTGCATC
GGCCGCGCTCCCGATTCCGGAAGTGCTTGACATTGGGGAATTCAGCGAGAGCCTGACCTATTGCATCTCC
CGCCGTGCACAGGGTGTCACGTTGCAAGACCTGCCTGAAACCGAACTGCCCGCTGTTCTGCAGCCGGTCG
CGGAGGCCATGGATGCGATCGCTGCGGCCGATCTTAGCCAGACGAGCGGGTTCGGCCCATTCGGACCGCA
AGGAATCGGTCAATACACTACATGGCGTGATTTCATATGCGCGATTGCTGATCCCCATGTGTATCACTGG
CAAACTGTGATGGACGACACCGTCAGTGCGTCCGTCGCGCAGGCTCTCGATGAGCTGATGCTTTGGGCCG
AGGACTGCCCCGAAGTCCGGCACCTCGTGCACGCGGATTTCGGCTCCAACAATGTCCTGACGGACAATGG
CCGCATAACAGCGGTCATTGACTGGAGCGAGGCGATGTTCGGGGATTCCCAATACGAGGTCGCCAACATC
TTCTTCTGGAGGCCGTGGTTGGCTTGTATGGAGCAGCAGACGCGCTACTTCGAGCGGAGGCATCCGGAGC
TTGCAGGATCGCCGCGGCTCCGGGCGTATATGCTCCGCATTGGTCTTGACCAACTCTATCAGAGCTTGGT
TGACGGCAATTTCGATGATGCAGCTTGGGCGCAGGGTCGATGCGACGCAATCGTCCGATCCGGAGCCGGG
ACTGTCGGGCGTACACAAATCGCCCGCAGAAGCGCGGCCGTCTGGACCGATGGCTGTGTAGAAGTACTCG
CCGATAGTGGAAACCGACGCCCCAGCACTCGTCCGAGGGCAAAGGAATAGCACGTACTACGAGATTTCGA
TTCCACCGCCGCCTTCTATGAAAGGTTGGGCTTCGGAATCGTTTTCCGGGACGCCGGCTGGATGATCCTC
CAGCGCGGGGATCTCATGCTGGAGTTCTTCGCCCACCCCAACTTGTTTATTGCAGCTTATAATGGTTACA
AATAAAGCAATAGCATCACAAATTTCACAAATAAAGCATTTTTTTCACTGCATTCTAGTTGTGGTTTGTC
CAAACTCATCAATGTATCTTATCATGTCTGTATACCGTCGACCTCTAGCTAGAGCTTGGCGTAATCATGG
TCATAGCTGTTTCCTGTGTGAAATTGTTATCCGCTCACAATTCCACACAACATACGAGCCGGAAGCATAA
AGTGTAAAGCCTGGGGTGCCTAATGAGTGAGCTAACTCACATTAATTGCGTTGCGCTCACTGCCCGCTTT
CCAGTCGGGAAACCTGTCGTGCCAGCTGCATTAATGAATCGGCCAACGCGCGGGGAGAGGCGGTTTGCGT
ATTGGGCGCTCTTCCGCTTCCTCGCTCACTGACTCGCTGCGCTCGGTCGTTCGGCTGCGGCGAGCGGTAT
CAGCTCACTCAAAGGCGGTAATACGGTTATCCACAGAATCAGGGGATAACGCAGGAAAGAACATGTGAGC
AAAAGGCCAGCAAAAGGCCAGGAACCGTAAAAAGGCCGCGTTGCTGGCGTTTTTCCATAGGCTCCGCCCC
CCTGACGAGCATCACAAAAATCGACGCTCAAGTCAGAGGTGGCGAAACCCGACAGGACTATAAAGATACC
AGGCGTTTCCCCCTGGAAGCTCCCTCGTGCGCTCTCCTGTTCCGACCCTGCCGCTTACCGGATACCTGTC
CGCCTTTCTCCCTTCGGGAAGCGTGGCGCTTTCTCATAGCTCACGCTGTAGGTATCTCAGTTCGGTGTAG
GTCGTTCGCTCCAAGCTGGGCTGTGTGCACGAACCCCCCGTTCAGCCCGACCGCTGCGCCTTATCCGGTA
ACTATCGTCTTGAGTCCAACCCGGTAAGACACGACTTATCGCCACTGGCAGCAGCCACTGGTAACAGGAT
TAGCAGAGCGAGGTATGTAGGCGGTGCTACAGAGTTCTTGAAGTGGTGGCCTAACTACGGCTACACTAGA
AGAACAGTATTTGGTATCTGCGCTCTGCTGAAGCCAGTTACCTTCGGAAAAAGAGTTGGTAGCTCTTGAT
CCGGCAAACAAACCACCGCTGGTAGCGGTGGTTTTTTTGTTTGCAAGCAGCAGATTACGCGCAGAAAAAA
AGGATCTCAAGAAGATCCTTTGATCTTTTCTACGGGGTCTGACGCTCAGTGGAACGAAAACTCACGTTAA
GGGATTTTGGTCATGAGATTATCAAAAAGGATCTTCACCTAGATCCTTTTAAATTAAAAATGAAGTTTTA
AATCAATCTAAAGTATATATGAGTAAACTTGGTCTGACAGTTACCAATGCTTAATCAGTGAGGCACCTAT
CTCAGCGATCTGTCTATTTCGTTCATCCATAGTTGCCTGACTCCCCGTCGTGTAGATAACTACGATACGG
GAGGGCTTACCATCTGGCCCCAGTGCTGCAATGATACCGCGAGACCCACGCTCACCGGCTCCAGATTTAT
CAGCAATAAACCAGCCAGCCGGAAGGGCCGAGCGCAGAAGTGGTCCTGCAACTTTATCCGCCTCCATCCA
GTCTATTAATTGTTGCCGGGAAGCTAGAGTAAGTAGTTCGCCAGTTAATAGTTTGCGCAACGTTGTTGCC
ATTGCTACAGGCATCGTGGTGTCACGCTCGTCGTTTGGTATGGCTTCATTCAGCTCCGGTTCCCAACGAT
CAAGGCGAGTTACATGATCCCCCATGTTGTGCAAAAAAGCGGTTAGCTCCTTCGGTCCTCCGATCGTTGT
CAGAAGTAAGTTGGCCGCAGTGTTATCACTCATGGTTATGGCAGCACTGCATAATTCTCTTACTGTCATG
CCATCCGTAAGATGCTTTTCTGTGACTGGTGAGTACTCAACCAAGTCATTCTGAGAATAGTGTATGCGGC
GACCGAGTTGCTCTTGCCCGGCGTCAATACGGGATAATACCGCGCCACATAGCAGAACTTTAAAAGTGCT
CATCATTGGAAAACGTTCTTCGGGGCGAAAACTCTCAAGGATCTTACCGCTGTTGAGATCCAGTTCGATG
TAACCCACTCGTGCACCCAACTGATCTTCAGCATCTTTTACTTTCACCAGCGTTTCTGGGTGAGCAAAAA
CAGGAAGGCAAAATGCCGCAAAAAAGGGAATAAGGGCGACACGGAAATGTTGAATACTCATACTCTTCCT
TTTTCAATATTATTGAAGCATTTATCAGGGTTATTGTCTCATGAGCGGATACATATTTGAATGTATTTAG
AAAAATAAACAAATAGGGGTTCCGCGCACATTTCCCCGAAAAGTGCCACCTGACGTCGACGGATCGGGAG
ATCTCCCGATCCCCTATGGTGCACTCTCAGTACAATCTGCTCTGATGCCGCATAGTTAAGCCAGTATCTG
CTCCCTGCTTGTGTGTTGGAGGTCGCTGAGTAGTGCGCGAGCAAAATTTAAGCTACAACAAGGCAAGGCT
TGACCGACAATTGCATGAAGAATCTGCTTAGGGTTAGGCGTTTTGCGCTGCTTCGCGATGTACGGGCCAG
ATATACGCGTTGACATTGATTATTGACTAGGCTTTTGCAAAAAGCTTTGCAAAGATGGATAAAGTTTTAA
ACAGAGAGGAATCTTTGCAGCTAATGGACCTTCTAGGTCTTGAAAGGAGTGGGAATT
Features (pLannotate 1.2.2; 24 found; start..end, strand, type, name):
      1..1179    +  promoter       EF-1α promoter: strong constitutive promoter for human elongation factor EF-1α
   1196..1214    +  promoter       T7 promoter: promoter for bacteriophage T7 RNA polymerase
   1294..1311    +  protein_bind   attB1 (fragment): mutant version of attB; core recombination site for the Gateway® BP reaction BP Clonase™
   1317..2810    +  CDS            CLK2: CLK2_HUMAN - Experimental evidence at protein level: Swiss-Prot protein existence level 1. Dual specificity kinase acting on both serine/threonine and tyrosine-containing substrates. Phosphorylates serine- and arginine- rich (SR) proteins of the spliceosomal complex. May be a constituent of a network of regulatory mechanisms that enable SR proteins to control RNA splicing and can cause redistribution of SR proteins from speckles to a diffuse nucleoplasmic distribution. Acts as a suppressor of hepatic gluconeogenesis and glucose output by repressing PPARGC1A transcriptional activity on gluconeo
   2813..2836    -  protein_bind   attB2: mutant version of attB; recombination site for the Gateway® BP reaction BP Clonase™
   2961..3002    +  CDS            V5 tag: epitope tag from simian virus 5
   3015..3401    +  CDS            MS2: bacteriophage MS2 coat protein binds to a specific stem-loop structure in the viral RNA (Peabody, 1993)
   3463..3687    +  polyA_signal   bGH poly(A) signal: bovine growth hormone polyadenylation signal
   3691..3712    +  promoter       SV40 promoter (fragment): SV40 enhancer and early promoter
   3733..3966    +  rep_origin     f1 ori (fragment) (sequence partly withheld): f1 bacteriophage origin of replication; arrow indicates direction of (+) strand synthesis
   3971..4018    +  protein_bind   FRT: FLP-mediated recombination occurs in the 8-bp core sequence TCTAGAAA (Turan and Bode, 2011). FLP recombinase from the Saccharomyces cerevisiae 2μ plasmid
   4026..5048    +  CDS            HygR: aminoglycoside phosphotransferase from E. coli; aph(4)-Ia; confers resistance to hygromycin
   5058..5183    +  CDS            ble (fragment): BLE_KLEPN - Experimental evidence at protein level: Swiss-Prot protein existence level 1. Binding protein with a strong affinity to the bleomycin family of antibiotics. Binds to CL990; an antimitotic-antibiotic compound. From Klebsiella pneumoniae.
   5178..5299    +  polyA_signal   SV40 poly(A) signal: SV40 polyadenylation signal
   5372..5388    -  protein_bind   lac operator: The lac repressor binds to the lac operator to inhibit transcription in E. coli. This inhibition can be relieved by adding lactose or isopropyl-β-D-thiogalactopyranoside (IPTG). lac repressor encoded by lacI
   5396..5426    -  promoter       lac promoter: promoter for the E. coli lac operon
   5441..5462    -  protein_bind   CAP binding site: CAP binding activates transcription in the presence of cAMP. E. coli catabolite activator protein
   5475..5567    -  CDS            lacI (fragment): lac repressor; lacI; The lac repressor binds to the lac operator to inhibit transcription in E. coli. This inhibition can be relieved by adding lactose or isopropyl-β-D-thiogalactopyranoside (IPTG).
   5750..6338    -  rep_origin     ori: high-copy-number ColE1/pMB1/pBR322/pUC origin of replication
   6509..7369    -  CDS            AmpR: β-lactamase; bla; confers resistance to ampicillin, carbenicillin, and related antibiotics
   7370..7474    -  promoter       AmpR promoter: bla
   7533..7585    -  misc_feature   bom (fragment): basis of mobility region from pBR322
   7740..7758    +  enhancer       CMV enhancer (fragment): human cytomegalovirus immediate early enhancer
   7783..7849    +  CDS            small t antigen (fragment): SV40 (simian virus 40) small t antigen
