[The description below was written by a language model from this plasmid's Addgene catalogue record and pLannotate feature annotations shown in this document.]
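Description:
CLK2 is a mammalian expression plasmid built on the Gateway destination backbone E2.pEF5-DEST-FL-V5-MCP. It carries the human CLK2 open reading frame, a roughly 1.5 kb unmutated insert encoding a dual-specificity kinase that phosphorylates SR splicing proteins. The ORF sits between attB1 and attB2 sites left by Gateway recombination and is driven by the strong constitutive EF-1α promoter, with a T7 promoter just upstream. Downstream of attB2, the backbone supplies a V5 epitope tag followed by the bacteriophage MS2 coat protein (MCP), and the catalogue entry describes these as a C-terminal V5-MCP fusion. A bovine growth hormone polyadenylation signal terminates the transcript.

The MCP moiety binds MS2 RNA stem-loops with high specificity. Expressing the fusion in cells therefore allows CLK2 to be artificially tethered to a transcript bearing such hairpins. This fits the recorded purpose, use in an RNA-binding-protein tethering screen in which the effect of recruited proteins on mRNA stability and translation is assessed. The V5 tag allows detection of the fusion protein. The reporter itself is not part of this plasmid.

Propagation in E. coli relies on a high-copy ColE1/pUC-type origin and an ampicillin resistance gene with its own promoter. The annotated sequence also shows an FRT site immediately upstream of a hygromycin resistance coding sequence followed by an SV40 poly(A) signal. This arrangement is typical of Flp-mediated site-specific integration systems, in which hygromycin resistance is gained on recombination into a genomic FRT locus, although the record does not state that it was used in this way. The remaining annotations are short fragments (f1 ori, SV40 promoter, ble, lac elements, CMV enhancer) that appear to be backbone remnants.
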