Addgene plasmid #155459: CLK2
Purpose: For use in RBP tethering screen
Depositing lab: Eugene Yeo. Depositing organization: University of California, San Diego (UCSD). Publication: Large-scale tethered function assays identify factors that regulate mRNA stability and translation. Luo EC, Nathanson JL, Tan FE, Schwartz JL, Schmok JC, Shankar A, Markmiller S, Yee BA, Sathe S, Pratt GA, Scaletta DB, Ha Y, Hill DE, Aigner S, Yeo GW. Nat Struct Mol Biol. 2020 Oct;27(10):989-1000. doi: 10.1038/s41594-020-0477-6. Epub 2020 Aug 17. PubMed 32807991.
Backbone
  Vector backbone: E2.pEF5-DEST-FL-V5-MCP
  Backbone size w/o insert (bp): 7357
  Vector type: Mammalian Expression
Growth in bacteria
  Bacterial resistance: Ampicillin, 100 μg/mL
  Growth temperature: 37°C
  Growth strain: DH5alpha
  Copy number: High Copy
Gene/Insert
  Gene/Insert name: CLK2 (alt name: Accession: BC014067.2)
  Species: H. sapiens (human)
  Insert size (bp): 1497
  Mutation: none
  Entrez Gene: CLK2
  Promoter: EF-1a
  Tag / fusion protein: V5-MCP (C terminal on backbone)
  Cloning method: Gateway Cloning
  Sequencing primers: 5′ TAATACGACTCACTATAGGG; 3′ gctcgagtctagagggc
Resource information
  A portion of this plasmid was derived from a plasmid made by: DNASU Plasmid Repository Center for Personalized Diagnostics Biodesign Institute
Terms and licenses: Academic/Nonprofit Terms; Industry Terms: Not Available to Industry
How to cite: CLK2 was a gift from Eugene Yeo (Addgene plasmid # 155459 ; http://n2t.net/addgene:155459 ; RRID:Addgene_155459)
